Addgene plasmid #220634: AiP1285 - pAAV-AiE2098m-minBG-SYFP2-WPRE-BGHpA
Purpose: AiE2098m is an enhancer sequence, designed to drive AAV-mediated transgene expression in specific populations of brain cells
Depositing lab: Allen Institute for Brain Science & Bosiljka Tasic. Depositing organization: Allen Institute. Publication: A suite of enhancer AAVs and transgenic mouse lines for genetic access to cortical cell types. Ben-Simon Y, Hooper M, Narayan S, Daigle TL, Dwivedi D, Way SW, Oster A, Stafford DA, Mich JK, Taormina MJ, Martinez RA, Opitz-Araya X, Roth JR, Alexander JR, Allen S, Amster A, Arbuckle J, Ayala A, Baker PM, Bakken TE, Barcelli T, Barta S, Bendrick J, Bertagnolli D, Bielstein C, Bishwakarma P, Bowlus J, Boyer G, Brouner K, Casian B, Casper T, Chakka AB, Chakrabarty R, Chance RK, Chavan S, Clark M, Colbert K, Collman F, Daniel S, Departee M, DiValentin P, Donadio N, Dotson N, Egdorf T, Fliss T, Gabitto M, Garcia J, Gary A, Gasperini M, Gloe J, Goldy J, Gore BB, Graybuck L, Greisman N, Haeseleer F, Halterman C, Haradon Z, Hastings SD, Helback O, Ho W, Hockemeyer D, Huang C, Huff S, Hunker A, Johansen N, Jones D, Juneau Z, Kalmbach B, Kannan M, Khem S, Kussick E, Kutsal R, Larsen R, Lee C, Lee AY, Leibly M, Lenz GH, Li S, Liang E, Lusk N, Madigan Z, Malloy J, Malone J, McCue R, Melchor J, Mollenkopf T, Moosman S, Morin E, Newman D, Ng L, Ngo K, Omstead V, Otto S, Oyama A, Pena N, Pham T, Phillips E, Pom CA, Potekhina L, Ransford S, Ray PL, Rette D, Reynoldson C, Rimorin C, Rocha D, Ruiz A, Sanchez REA, Sawyer L, Sedeno-Cortes A, Sevigny JP, Shapovalova N, Shepard N, Shulga L, Sigler AR, Siverts L, Soliman S, Somasundaram S, Staats B, Stewart K, Szelenyi E, Tieu M, Trader C, Tran A, van Velthoven CTJ, Walker M, Wang Y, Weed N, Wirthlin M, Wood T, Wynalda B, Yao Z, Zhou T, Ariza J, Dee N, Reding M, Ronellenfitch K, Mufti S, Sunkin SM, Smith KA, Esposito L, Waters J, Thyagarajan B, Yao S, Lein ES, Zeng H, Levi BP, Ngai J, Ting JT, Tasic B. Cell. 2025 May 16:S0092-8674(25)00513-6. doi: 10.1016/j.cell.2025.05.002. PubMed 40403729.
Backbone
  Vector backbone: pAAV2
  Vector type: AAV
Growth in bacteria
  Bacterial resistance: Ampicillin, 100 μg/mL
  Growth temperature: 37°C
  Growth strain: NEB Stable
  Copy number: High Copy
Gene/Insert
  Gene/Insert name: SYFP2
  Species: Synthetic
  Promoter: minBG
  Cloning method: Gibson Cloning
Terms and licenses: Academic/Nonprofit Terms; Industry Terms: Not Available to Industry
Depositor comments: 5' Cloning Site: MluI (not destroyed), 3' Cloning Site: SgrAI (not destroyed). Please visit https://doi.org/10.1101/2024.06.10.597244 for bioRxiv preprint.
How to cite: AiP1285 - pAAV-AiE2098m-minBG-SYFP2-WPRE-BGHpA was a gift from Allen Institute for Brain Science & Bosiljka Tasic (Addgene plasmid # 220634 ; http://n2t.net/addgene:220634 ; RRID:Addgene_220634)
