[The description below was written by a language model from this plasmid's Addgene catalogue record and pLannotate feature annotations shown in this document.]
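Description:
AiP1285 - pAAV-AiE2098m-minBG-SYFP2-WPRE-BGHpA is a 5,353 nt AAV transfer plasmid built on a pAAV2 backbone and intended for packaging into recombinant adeno-associated virus for delivery to brain tissue. In bacteria it is maintained as a high-copy plasmid through a ColE1/pUC-type origin and selected with ampicillin via the β-lactamase gene under its own promoter. An f1 phage origin and small remnants of pBR322 bom and rop sequences are also present in the backbone. The recombination-reduced strain recorded for growth is consistent with the need to preserve the repeat-rich ITRs.

The payload lies between AAV2 inverted terminal repeats, which provide the signals for genome replication and encapsidation. The right ITR is annotated in full, while only short fragments of the left ITR were detected by the automated annotation. The cassette pairs the enhancer AiE2098m with a minimal beta-globin promoter (minBG). The minimal promoter alone gives little transcription, so expression depends on the activity of the enhancer in particular cell populations. Neither the enhancer nor minBG is annotated in the feature table, but the unannotated stretch upstream of the reporter is where they would sit, and the depositor notes that the MluI and SgrAI cloning sites remain intact. The enhancer drives SYFP2, a monomeric, rapidly maturing yellow fluorescent protein derived from Aequorea victoria. It is followed by WPRE sequence (annotated as two fragments), which enhances transcript stability and expression, and by the bovine growth hormone polyadenylation signal.

The construct is a reporter for enhancer activity, labelling specific brain cell populations with yellow fluorescence after AAV transduction. It belongs to a suite of enhancer AAVs for genetic access to cortical cell types. The record does not state which cell type AiE2098m targets.
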