Features (pLannotate 1.2.2; 15 found; start..end, strand, type, name):
     12..39      +  repeat_region  AAV2 ITR (fragment): inverted terminal repeat of adeno-associated virus serotype 2 inverted
     68..95      +  repeat_region  AAV2 ITR (fragment): inverted terminal repeat of adeno-associated virus serotype 2 inverted
    840..863     -  misc_feature   pause site (fragment): RNA polymerase II transcriptional pause signal from the human α2 globin gene
   1371..2087    +  CDS            SYFP2: SYFP2 is a basic (constitutively fluorescent) yellow fluorescent protein published in 2006, derived from Aequorea victoria. It is reported to be a very rapidly-maturing monomer with moderate acid sensitivity.
   2127..2284    +  misc_feature   WPRE (fragment): woodchuck hepatitis virus posttranscriptional regulatory element
   2290..2370    +  misc_feature   WPRE (fragment): woodchuck hepatitis virus posttranscriptional regulatory element
   2387..2498    +  polyA_signal   bGH poly(A) signal: bovine growth hormone polyadenylation signal
   2616..2756    +  repeat_region  AAV2 ITR: inverted terminal repeat of adeno-associated virus serotype 2 inverted
   2761..2812    -  misc_feature   bom (fragment): basis of mobility region from pBR322
   2831..3286    +  rep_origin     f1 ori (sequence partly withheld): f1 bacteriophage origin of replication; arrow indicates direction of (+) strand synthesis
   3287..3336    -  misc_feature   bom (fragment): basis of mobility region from pBR322
   3438..3473    -  CDS            rop (fragment): Rop protein, which maintains plasmids at low copy number; rop
   3568..3672    +  promoter       AmpR promoter: bla
   3673..4533    +  CDS            AmpR: β-lactamase; bla; confers resistance to ampicillin, carbenicillin, and related antibiotics
   4704..5292    +  rep_origin     ori: high-copy-number ColE1/pMB1/pBR322/pUC origin of replication
>Addgene plasmid #220634 | AiP1285 - pAAV-AiE2098m-minBG-SYFP2-WPRE-BGHpA | addgene full sequence | sequence record 476785 | Addgene NGS Result
CCTGCAGGCAGCTGCGCGCTCGCTCGCTCACTGAGGCCGCCCGGGCGTCGGGCGACCTTTGGTCGCCCGG
CCTCAGTGAGCGAGCGAGCGCGCAGAGAGGGAGTGGCCAACTCCATCACTAGGGGTTCCTGCGGCCGCAC
GCGTCTGATCTGCTTGCCTGACCCCTTTGCCAGAGATAATCTTCGGCCTCCAGTGTCCTCACTTCTGTTT
TAATATCTATCTCATGGTTCTATTGTCTTCCCGTGCCTGTTTTTTAAAGGTTTTCTTCCTTTTTTTCCTT
TTCTGTCTCATGGGCCTCTTTCTAGTTTTCTGGCCTTTATCTACAAATTATACCTACCTAGATACATCCA
CTTAGCATTTAGAAGCTAGAACCTGCTTGTCACAGAGAATATCTGATATTTGCCTCTAGGAACATGGGAT
GCAGCACTTAGTATGTTTTCCAGTTCTAAGCATCTTCCTGCCAATTTCCTAAGTTAATTTTTCTTTATTG
GTAAATAAATTCTATTGTTACATATTGAATGTTTGTTACCCATTCATCTATTAATGAACATCTAGGCCAT
TTCATTTCCTTGCTCTTTGAATAAAGCATCTATAAATATGATATGCAATTACCCTCCTAGTGTTTAGAGT
CTTTTGGGCATATGCCCAGGAGTGACATAGCTAGAAAATATAATAGTTGTATTTTAGTTTGTTTTTGAGA
TGCTTCCACTCTCATATCTATAACTGCTACACTAATTTAGCTCCTACCAACACTATTGCTCTCTCCCTAC
AATCTCCTCCTGTTGTCACCAGTTTCCTTTATAGTAACCATTCTTGCTTCCGGGGGAGGAATGTTTTGTT
TTGTTTTGTTTTGTTTTGTTTTGTTTTCCTGGTTCTGGGAAAATTAATGAAAGATATTTCTAACGTGACC
TGGAATTCAGTTTGCAAAGTATGGTTAGTTTGTTTAGAGTTTTGTATCTGTGATAACCAGTGTAATAGAT
CTAGTTTTCTTTCTCCTATTTTTGTCCTGTTTTTGTATCAATGTTATACTGTCTTTAGAGAATGCATTCA
TTATTGTTCATGTTCTTAAGAATATGGAATTATGTCATGTGCAGGAAAACAAATGCAACTAACCTTGCAA
GCAAACCAAACAAACTCTCAGAAAAACACTGTATGCTTTTTCTCATCTGTAACATCTAGATTTGTACACA
TTGCTATAATTTGGGCAGTCCCTTCATGATCATCGGGTGATACAGGAGAAATCAAGTTCTCTTCTTAGGG
ATCTTCATCTCGAGCTCGGGCTGGGCATAAAAGTCAGGGCAGAGCCATCTATTGCTTACATTTGCTTCTG
GGATCCAGATCTTTCGAAGCTAGCGCTACCGGTCGCCACCATGGTGAGCAAGGGCGAGGAGCTGTTCACC
GGGGTGGTGCCCATCCTGGTCGAGCTGGACGGCGACGTAAACGGCCACAAGTTCAGCGTGTCCGGCGAGG
GCGAGGGCGATGCCACCTACGGCAAGCTGACCCTGAAGCTGATCTGCACCACCGGCAAGCTGCCCGTGCC
CTGGCCCACCCTCGTGACCACCCTGGGCTACGGCGTGCAGTGCTTCGCCCGCTACCCCGACCACATGAAG
CAGCACGACTTCTTCAAGTCCGCCATGCCCGAAGGCTACGTCCAGGAGCGCACCATCTTCTTCAAGGACG
ACGGCAACTACAAGACCCGCGCCGAGGTGAAGTTCGAGGGCGACACCCTGGTGAACCGCATCGAGCTGAA
GGGCATCGACTTCAAGGAGGACGGCAACATCCTGGGGCACAAGCTGGAGTACAACTACAACAGCCACAAC
GTCTATATCACCGCCGACAAGCAGAAGAACGGCATCAAGGCCAACTTCAAGATCCGCCACAACATCGAGG
ACGGCGGCGTGCAGCTCGCCGACCACTACCAGCAGAACACCCCCATCGGCGACGGCCCCGTGCTGCTGCC
CGACAACCACTACCTGAGCTACCAGTCCAAGCTGAGCAAAGACCCCAACGAGAAGCGCGATCACATGGTC
CTGCTGGAGTTCGTGACCGCCGCCGGGATCACTCTCGGCATGGACGAGCTGTACAAGTAAGTCGACGGCG
CGCCGCGGCCGCGAATTCGATATCATAATCAACCTCTGGATTACAAAATTTGTGAAAGATTGACTGGTAT
TCTTAACTATGTTGCTCCTTTTACGCTATGTGGATACGCTGCTTTAATGCCTTTGTATCATGCTATTGCT
TCCCGTATGGCTTTCATTTTCTCCTCCTTGTATAAATCCTGGTTAGTTCTTGCCACGGCGGAACTCATCG
CCGCCTGCCTTGCCCGCTGCTGGACAGGGGCTCGGCTGTTGGGCACTGACAATTCCGTGGCTCGAGAGAT
CTTCGACTGTGCCTTCTAGTTGCCAGCCATCTGTTGTTTGCCCCTCCCCCGTGCCTTCCTTGACCCTGGA
AGGTGCCACTCCCACTGTCCTTTCCTAATAAAATGAGGAAATTGCATCGCATTGTCTGAGTAGGTGTCAT
TCTATTCTGGGGGGTGGGGTGGGGCAGGACAGCAAGGGGGAGGATTGGGAAGACAATAGCAGGCATGAGA
TCTCACGTGCGGACCGAGCGGCCGCAGGAACCCCTAGTGATGGAGTTGGCCACTCCCTCTCTGCGCGCTC
GCTCGCTCACTGAGGCCGGGCGACCAAAGGTCGCCCGACGCCCGGGCTTTGCCCGGGCGGCCTCAGTGAG
CGAGCGAGCGCGCAGCTGCCTGCAGGGGCGCCTGATGCGGTATTTTCTCCTTACGCATCTGTGCGGTATT
TCACACCGCATA
[95 nt withheld, positions 2813-2907]
T
[46 nt withheld, positions 2909-2954]
C
[141 nt withheld, positions 2956-3096]
CCTTTGACGTTGGAGTCCACGTTCTTT
[37 nt withheld, positions 3124-3160]
ACTCTATCTCGGGCTATTCTTTTGATTTATAAGGGATTTTGCCGATTTCGGTCTATTGGTTAAAAAATGA
GCTGATTTAACAAAAATTTAACGCGAATTTTAACAAAATATTAACGTTTACAATTTTATGGTGCACTCTC
AGTACAATCTGCTCTGATGCCGCATAGTTAAGCCAGCCCCGACACCCGCCAACACCCGCTGACGCGCCCT
GACGGGCTTGTCTGCTCCCGGCATCCGCTTACAGACAAGCTGTGACCGTCTCCGGGAGCTGCATGTGTCA
GAGGTTTTCACCGTCATCACCGAAACGCGCGAGACGAAAGGGCCTCGTGATACGCCTATTTTTATAGGTT
AATGTCATGATAATAATGGTTTCTTAGACGTCAGGTGGCACTTTTCGGGGAAATGTGCGCGGAACCCCTA
TTTGTTTATTTTTCTAAATACATTCAAATATGTATCCGCTCATGAGACAATAACCCTGATAAATGCTTCA
ATAATATTGAAAAAGGAAGAGTATGAGTATTCAACATTTCCGTGTCGCCCTTATTCCCTTTTTTGCGGCA
TTTTGCCTTCCTGTTTTTGCTCACCCAGAAACGCTGGTGAAAGTAAAAGATGCTGAAGATCAGTTGGGTG
CACGAGTGGGTTACATCGAACTGGATCTCAACAGCGGTAAGATCCTTGAGAGTTTTCGCCCCGAAGAACG
TTTTCCAATGATGAGCACTTTTAAAGTTCTGCTATGTGGCGCGGTATTATCCCGTATTGACGCCGGGCAA
GAGCAACTCGGTCGCCGCATACACTATTCTCAGAATGACTTGGTTGAGTACTCACCAGTCACAGAAAAGC
ATCTTACGGATGGCATGACAGTAAGAGAATTATGCAGTGCTGCCATAACCATGAGTGATAACACTGCGGC
CAACTTACTTCTGACAACGATCGGAGGACCGAAGGAGCTAACCGCTTTTTTGCACAACATGGGGGATCAT
GTAACTCGCCTTGATCGTTGGGAACCGGAGCTGAATGAAGCCATACCAAACGACGAGCGTGACACCACGA
TGCCTGTAGCAATGGCAACAACGTTGCGCAAACTATTAACTGGCGAACTACTTACTCTAGCTTCCCGGCA
ACAATTAATAGACTGGATGGAGGCGGATAAAGTTGCAGGACCACTTCTGCGCTCGGCCCTTCCGGCTGGC
TGGTTTATTGCTGATAAATCTGGAGCCGGTGAGCGTGGGTCTCGCGGTATCATTGCAGCACTGGGGCCAG
ATGGTAAGCCCTCCCGTATCGTAGTTATCTACACGACGGGGAGTCAGGCAACTATGGATGAACGAAATAG
ACAGATCGCTGAGATAGGTGCCTCACTGATTAAGCATTGGTAACTGTCAGACCAAGTTTACTCATATATA
CTTTAGATTGATTTAAAACTTCATTTTTAATTTAAAAGGATCTAGGTGAAGATCCTTTTTGATAATCTCA
TGACCAAAATCCCTTAACGTGAGTTTTCGTTCCACTGAGCGTCAGACCCCGTAGAAAAGATCAAAGGATC
TTCTTGAGATCCTTTTTTTCTGCGCGTAATCTGCTGCTTGCAAACAAAAAAACCACCGCTACCAGCGGTG
GTTTGTTTGCCGGATCAAGAGCTACCAACTCTTTTTCCGAAGGTAACTGGCTTCAGCAGAGCGCAGATAC
CAAATACTGTTCTTCTAGTGTAGCCGTAGTTAGGCCACCACTTCAAGAACTCTGTAGCACCGCCTACATA
CCTCGCTCTGCTAATCCTGTTACCAGTGGCTGCTGCCAGTGGCGATAAGTCGTGTCTTACCGGGTTGGAC
TCAAGACGATAGTTACCGGATAAGGCGCAGCGGTCGGGCTGAACGGGGGGTTCGTGCACACAGCCCAGCT
TGGAGCGAACGACCTACACCGAACTGAGATACCTACAGCGTGAGCTATGAGAAAGCGCCACGCTTCCCGA
AGGGAGAAAGGCGGACAGGTATCCGGTAAGCGGCAGGGTCGGAACAGGAGAGCGCACGAGGGAGCTTCCA
GGGGGAAACGCCTGGTATCTTTATAGTCCTGTCGGGTTTCGCCACCTCTGACTTGAGCGTCGATTTTTGT
GATGCTCGTCAGGGGGGCGGAGCCTATGGAAAAACGCCAGCAACGCGGCCTTTTTACGGTTCCTGGCCTT
TTGCTGGCCTTTTGCTCACATGT
